Addgene plasmid #12101: CMV AP-4
Depositing lab: Robert Tjian. Depositing organization: University of California, Berkeley. Publication: Transcription factor AP-4 contains multiple dimerization domains that regulate dimer specificity. Hu YF, Luscher B, Admon A, Mermod N, Tjian R. Genes Dev. 1990 Oct . 4(10):1741-52. 10.1101/gad.4.10.1741 PubMed 2123466.
Backbone
  Vector backbone: modified pBluescript SK+
  Vector type: Mammalian Expression
Growth in bacteria
  Bacterial resistance: Ampicillin, 100 μg/mL
  Growth temperature: 37°C
  Growth strain: DH5alpha
  Copy number: High Copy
Gene/Insert
  Gene/Insert name: AP-4 (alt name: AP4)
  Species: H. sapiens (human)
  Insert size (bp): 1270
  Entrez Gene: TFAP4 (a.k.a. AP-4, bHLHc41)
  Cloning method: Restriction Enzyme; 5′ cloning site PvuI (destroyed during cloning); 3′ cloning site BglI (destroyed during cloning)
  Sequencing primers: 5′ n/a
Terms and licenses: Academic/Nonprofit Terms; Industry Terms: Not Available to Industry
Depositor comments: Diagnostic digest with XhoI and SphI should release a 1.3kb band. See author's map for more information.
How to cite: CMV AP-4 was a gift from Robert Tjian (Addgene plasmid # 12101 ; http://n2t.net/addgene:12101 ; RRID:Addgene_12101)
