[The description below was written by a language model from this plasmid's Addgene catalogue record.]
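Description:
CMV AP-4 is a mammalian expression plasmid built on a modified pBluescript SK+ backbone and carrying the human transcription factor AP-4 (gene symbol TFAP4, also known as bHLHc41). It is maintained in E. coli as a high-copy plasmid under ampicillin selection, consistent with the pUC-type origin and beta-lactamase marker that pBluescript vectors normally carry. The record does not describe how the backbone was modified. No mammalian selection marker, epitope tag or reporter is listed.

The insert is about 1.27 kb and was introduced by restriction cloning between a PvuI site at the 5′ end and a BglI site at the 3′ end, both of which were destroyed in the process. The depositor notes that the insert region can still be released as a fragment of roughly 1.3 kb with XhoI and SphI. The promoter is not given as a separate field, but the plasmid name and the mammalian expression classification suggest that AP-4 is driven by a cytomegalovirus immediate-early promoter. The polyadenylation signal and other regulatory elements are not stated, and no feature table is available to confirm the arrangement.

AP-4 is a basic helix-loop-helix protein, and the associated publication examines how its multiple dimerization domains govern dimer specificity. The construct is therefore suited to expressing AP-4 in transfected mammalian cells, for example to study its transcriptional activity or its dimerization and DNA-binding behaviour. The record does not list specific applications.
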