>Addgene plasmid #12101 | CMV AP-4 | addgene partial sequence | sequence record 18687 | CMV-F 5'-CGCAAATGGGCGGTAGGCGTG-3'
AGCAGAGCTCGTTTAGTGGACCGTCAGATCCCCCCGCTATGGAGTATTTCATGGTGCCCACTCAGAAGGT
GCCCTCTTTGCAACATTTCAGGAAAACAGAGAAAGAAGTGGTAGGAGGGCTCTGTAGCCTTGCCAACATT
CCACTAACCCCCGAGACTCAGCGGGACCAGGAGCGGCGGATTCGGCGGGAGATCGCCAACAGCAACGAGC
GGAGACGCATGCAGAGCATCAACGCGGGATTCCAGTCCCTCAAGACCCTCATCCCCCACACAGACGGAGA
GAAGCTCAGCAAGGCAGCCATTCTCCAGCAGACAGCCGAGTACATCTTCTCCCTGGAGCAGGAGAAGACC
AGGCTCTTGCAGCAGAACACACAGCTCAAGCGCTTCATCCAGGAGCTGAGCGGCTCGTCCCCCAAGCGAC
GGCGGGCAGAGGACAAGGACGAAGGCATAGGCTCCCCGGACATCTGGGAGGACGAGAAGGCGGAGGACCT
GCGGCGGGAGATGATTGAGCTGCGGCAGCAGCTGGACAAGGAGCGCTCGGTGCGCATGATGCTGGAGGAG
CAGGTGCGCTCGCTGGAGGCCCACATGTACCCGGAAAAGCTCAAGGTGATTGCGCAGCAGGTGCAGCTGC
AGCAGCAGCAGGAACAGGTGAGGCTGCTGCACCAGGAGAAGCTGGAGCGGGAACAGCAGCAGCTGCGGAC
CCAGCTTCTGCCCCCTCCGGCCCCCACCCACCA
